Addgene plasmid #152695: pGBW-m4134298
Purpose: Mammalian expression plasmid for SARS-CoV-2 nsp9
Depositing lab: Ginkgo Bioworks & Benjie Chen. Depositing organization: Ginkgo Bioworks.
Backbone
  Vector backbone: pTwist_CMV_Hygro_6
  Backbone size w/o insert (bp): 6525
  Vector type: Mammalian Expression
  Selectable markers: Hygromycin
Growth in bacteria
  Bacterial resistance: Ampicillin, 100 μg/mL
  Growth temperature: 37°C
  Growth strain: DH5alpha
  Copy number: High Copy
Gene/Insert
  Gene/Insert name: SARS-CoV-2 nsp9
  Species: Severe acute respiratory syndrome coronavirus 2
  Insert size (bp): 338
  Mutation: wt
  Entrez Gene: ORF1ab (a.k.a. GU280_gp01)
  Promoter: CMV
  Tag / fusion protein: Cleavable TEV;CBP (C terminal on backbone)
  Cloning method: Unknown
Resource information
  A portion of this plasmid was derived from a plasmid made by: GinkgoBioworks
Depositor comments: NCBI reference sequence: YP_009725305.1
How to cite: pGBW-m4134298 was a gift from Ginkgo Bioworks & Benjie Chen (Addgene plasmid # 152695 ; http://n2t.net/addgene:152695 ; RRID:Addgene_152695)
