[The description below was written by a language model from this plasmid's Addgene catalogue record and pLannotate feature annotations shown in this document.]
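Description:
pGBW-m4134298 is a mammalian expression plasmid built on the pTwist_CMV_Hygro_6 backbone that carries the wild-type coding sequence for SARS-CoV-2 nsp9, a mature non-structural protein processed from the ORF1ab polyprotein. In bacteria it is maintained as a high-copy plasmid through a ColE1/pUC-type origin and selected with ampicillin via an AmpR β-lactamase gene. For selection in mammalian cells, a separate cassette places a hygromycin B phosphotransferase gene under the human ubiquitin C promoter, followed by a synthetic polyadenylation signal.

Expression of the insert is driven by the CMV immediate early enhancer and promoter, which lie near the end of the numbered sequence, so the roughly 340 bp nsp9 open reading frame apparently spans the start of the circular map; the automated annotation does not label nsp9 itself. According to the catalogue fields, the backbone supplies a C-terminal tag consisting of a TEV protease cleavage site followed by a calmodulin-binding peptide (CBP). The feature annotated as a fragment of human MYLK2 downstream of the insert position most likely corresponds to this CBP tag, since calmodulin-binding peptides are derived from myosin light chain kinase, rather than to a genuine kinase insert. The transcript ends at an SV40 poly(A) signal. The expression unit is flanked by short β-globin insulator elements along with T7 and rrnG terminators, which help isolate it from neighbouring transcription units. The design suits transient or hygromycin-selected stable expression of nsp9 in mammalian cells, with calmodulin-affinity capture and TEV-mediated tag removal available for purification or interaction studies.
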