Features (pLannotate 1.2.2; 19 found; start..end, strand, type, name):
    287..445     +  CDS            MYLK2 (fragment): MYLK2_HUMAN - Experimental evidence at protein level: Swiss-Prot protein existence level 1. Implicated in the level of global muscle contraction and cardiac function. Phosphorylates a specific serine in the N-terminus of a myosin light chain. From Homo sapiens (Human).
    514..635     -  polyA_signal   SV40 poly(A) signal: SV40 polyadenylation signal
    658..727     -  CDS            large T antigen (fragment): large T antigen from SV40 (simian virus 40)
    750..796     +  terminator     T7 terminator: transcription terminator for bacteriophage T7 RNA polymerase
    826..962     +  terminator     rrnG terminator: transcription terminator from the E. coli ribosomal RNA rrnG operon (Albrechtsen et al., 1991)
   1007..1078    +  misc_feature   3' β-globin insulator: insulator downstream of the human β-globin locus (Farrell et al., 2002)
   1304..1892    -  rep_origin     ori: high-copy-number ColE1/pMB1/pBR322/pUC origin of replication
   2064..2128    -  CDS            bla(M) (fragment): β-lactamase lacking the signal sequence; bla(M); allows cytosolic expression of β-lactamase
   2392..3601    +  promoter       UbC promoter: human ubiquitin C promoter
   3611..4632    +  CDS            HygR (fragment): hygromycin B phosphotransferase confers resistance to hygromycin
   4660..4708    +  polyA_signal   poly(A) signal: synthetic polyadenylation signal
   4974..5834    +  CDS            AmpR: β-lactamase; bla; confers resistance to ampicillin, carbenicillin, and related antibiotics
   5847..5983    +  terminator     rrnG terminator: transcription terminator from the E. coli ribosomal RNA rrnG operon (Albrechtsen et al., 1991)
   6128..6199    +  misc_feature   5' β-globin insulator: insulator upstream of the human β-globin locus (Farrell et al., 2002)
   6204..6250    -  terminator     T7 terminator: transcription terminator for bacteriophage T7 RNA polymerase
   6268..6316    -  polyA_signal   poly(A) signal: synthetic polyadenylation signal
   6397..6700    +  enhancer       CMV enhancer: human cytomegalovirus immediate early enhancer
   6773..6790    -  promoter       CMV promoter (fragment): human cytomegalovirus (CMV) immediate early promoter
   6853..6904    +  promoter       CMVd2 promoter: truncated human cytomegalovirus (CMV) immediate early promoter that yields moderately reduced expression relative to the full-length promoter
>Addgene plasmid #152695 | pGBW-m4134298 | depositor full sequence | sequence record 295707 | Full Sequence
CACCATGAATAACGAGTTAAGCCCAGTAGCGCTTCGCCAGATGAGTTGCGCCGCAGGTACAACCCAAACT
GCTTGTACGGATGACAACGCCCTCGCTTACTATAATACCACAAAGGGAGGCCGATTCGTTCTGGCCCTGT
TGTCGGATCTGCAAGACTTGAAATGGGCACGTTTTCCCAAGTCCGACGGGACTGGCACCATTTACACAGA
ACTAGAGCCGCCATGCAGGTTCGTGACTGATACCCCTAAAGGACCCAAGGTCAAATATCTGTATTTTATC
AAGGGGCTTAACAATCTCAATAGAGGCATGGTGTTAGGATCTCTAGCCGCAACGGTGCGGCTGCAAGAAA
ACCTTTACTTTCAGTCGAAGAGGCGATGGAAAAAGAATTTTATCGCGGTGAGTGCAGCCAACAGATTCAA
AAAGATATCCTCGTCTGGTGCCCTCTAAGGATCCGCAGGCCTCTGCTAGCTTGACTGACTGAGATACAGC
GTACCTTCAGCTCACAGACATGATAAGATACATTGATGAGTTTGGACAAACCACAACTAGAATGCAGTGA
AAAAAATGCTTTATTTGTGAAATTTGTGATGCTATTGCTTTATTTGTAACCATTATAAGCTGCAATAAAC
AAGTTAACAACAACAATTGCATTCATTTTATGTTTCAGGTTCAGGGGGAGGTGTGGGAGGTTTTTTAAAG
CAAGTAAAACCTCTACAAATGTGGTATTGGCCCATCTCTATCGGTATCGTAGCATAACCCCTTGGGGCCT
CTAAACGGGTCTTGAGGGGTTTTTTGTGCCCCTCGGGCCGGATTGCTATCTACCGGCATTGGCGCAGAAA
AAAATGCCTGATGCGACGCTGCGCGTCTTATACTCCCACATATGCCAGATTCAGCAACGGATACGGCTTC
CCCAACTTGCCCACTTCCATACGTGTCCTCCTTACCAGAAATTTATCCTTAAGGTCGTCAGCTATCCTGC
AGGCGATCTCTCGATTTCGATCAAGACATTCCTTTAATGGTCTTTTCTGGACACCACTAGGGGTCAGAAG
TAGTTCATCAAACTTTCTTCCCTCCCTAATCTCATTGGTTACCTTGGGCTATCGAAACTTAATTAACCAG
TCAAGTCAGCTACTTGGCGAGATCGACTTGTCTGGGTTTCGACTACGCTCAGAATTGCGTCAGTCAAGTT
CGATCTGGTCCTTGCTATTGCACCCGTTCTCCGATTACGAGTTTCATTTAAATCATGTGAGCAAAAGGCC
AGCAAAAGGCCAGGAACCGTAAAAAGGCCGCGTTGCTGGCGTTTTTCCATAGGCTCCGCCCCCCTGACGA
GCATCACAAAAATCGACGCTCAAGTCAGAGGTGGCGAAACCCGACAGGACTATAAAGATACCAGGCGTTT
CCCCCTGGAAGCTCCCTCGTGCGCTCTCCTGTTCCGACCCTGCCGCTTACCGGATACCTGTCCGCCTTTC
TCCCTTCGGGAAGCGTGGCGCTTTCTCATAGCTCACGCTGTAGGTATCTCAGTTCGGTGTAGGTCGTTCG
CTCCAAGCTGGGCTGTGTGCACGAACCCCCCGTTCAGCCCGACCGCTGCGCCTTATCCGGTAACTATCGT
CTTGAGTCCAACCCGGTAAGACACGACTTATCGCCACTGGCAGCAGCCACTGGTAACAGGATTAGCAGAG
CGAGGTATGTAGGCGGTGCTACAGAGTTCTTGAAGTGGTGGCCTAACTACGGCTACACTAGAAGAACAGT
ATTTGGTATCTGCGCTCTGCTGAAGCCAGTTACCTTCGGAAAAAGAGTTGGTAGCTCTTGATCCGGCAAA
CAAACCACCGCTGGTAGCGGTGGTTTTTTTGTTTGCAAGCAGCAGATTACGCGCAGAAAAAAAGGATCTC
AAGAAGATCCTTTGATCTTTTCTACGGGGTCTGACGCTCAGTGGAACGAAAACTCACGTTAAGGGATTTT
GGTCATGAGATTATCAAAAAGGATCTTCACCTAGATCCTTTTAAATTAAAAATGAAGTTTTAAATCAATC
TAAAGTATATATGAGTAAACTTGGTCTGACAGTTACCAATGCTTAATCAGTGAGGCACCTATCTCAGCGA
TCTGTCTATTTCGTTCATCCATAGTTGCATTTAAATTTCCGAACTCTCCAAGGCCCTCGTCGGAAAATCT
TCAAACCTTTCGTCCGATCCATCTTGCAGGCTACCTCTCGAACGAACTATCGCAAGTCTCTTGGCCGGCC
TTGCGCCTTGGCTATTGCTTGGCAGCGCCTATCGCCAGGTATTACTCCAATCCCGAATATCCGAGATCGG
GATCACCCGAGAGAAGTTCAACCTACATCCTCAATCCCGATCTATCCGAGATCCGAGGAATATCGAAATC
GGGGCGCGCCTGGCCTCCGCGCCGGGTTTTGGCGCCTCCCGCGGGCGCCCCCCTCGTCACGGCGAGCGCT
GCCACGTCAGACGAAGGGCGCAGGAGCGTCCTGATCCTTCCGCCCGGACGCTCAGGACAGCGGCCCGCTG
CTCATAAGACTCGGCCTTAGAACCCCAGTATCAGCAGAAGGACATTTTAGGACGGGACTTGGGTGACTCT
AGGGCACTGGTTTTCTTTCCAGAGAGCGGAACAGGCGAGGAAAAGTAGTCCCTTCTCGGCGATTCTGCGG
AGGGATCTCCGTGGGGCGGTGAACGCCGATGATTATATAAGGACGCGCCGGGTGTGGCACAGCTAGTTCC
GTCGCAGCCGGGATTTGGGTCGCGGTTCTTGTTTGTGGATCGCTGTGATCGTCACTTGGTGAGTAGCGGG
CTGCTGGGCTGGCCGGGGCTTTCGTGGCCGCCGGGCCGCTCGGTGGGACGGAAGCGTGTGGAGAGACCGC
CAAGGGCTGTAGTCTGGGTCCGCGAGCAAGGTTGCCCTGAACTGGGGGTTGGGGGGAGCGCAGCAAAATG
GCGGCTGTTCCCGAGTCTTGAATGGAAGACGCTTGTGAGGCGGGCTGTGAGGTCGTTGAAACAAGGTGGG
GGGCATGGTGGGCGGCAAGAACCCAAGGTCTTGAGCCCTTCGCTAATGCGGGAAAGCTCTTATTCGGGTG
AGATGGGCTGGGCACCATCTGGGGACCCTGACGTGAAGTTTGTCACTGACTGGAGAACTCGGTTTGTCGT
CTGTTGCGGGGGCGGCAGTTATGGCGGTGCCGTTGGGCAGTGCACCCGTACCTTTGGGAGCGCGCGCCCT
CGTCGTGTCGTGACGTCACCCGTTCTGTTGGCTTATAATGCAGGGTGGGGCCACCTGCCGGTAGGTGTGC
GGTAGGCTTTTCTCCGTCGCAGGACGCAGGGTTCGGGCCTAGGGTAGGCTCTCCTGAATCGACAGGCGCC
GGACCTCTGGTGAGGGGAGGGATAAGTGAGGCGTCAGTTTCTTTGGTCGGTTTTATGTACCTATCTTCTT
AAGTAGCTGAAGCTCCGGTTTTGAACTATGCGCTCGGGGTTGGCGAGTGTGTTTTGTGAAGTTTTTTAGG
CACCTTTTGAAATGTAATCATTTGGGTCAATATGTAATTTTCAGTGTTAGACTTGTAAATTGTCCGCTAA
ATTCTGGCCGTTTTTGGCTTTTTTGTTAGACAACATGGGTAAAAAGCCTGAACTCACCGCGACGTCTGTC
GAGAAGTTTCTGATCGAAAAGTTCGACAGCGTCTCCGACCTGATGCAGCTCTCGGAGGGCGAAGAATCTC
GTGCTTTCAGCTTCGATGTAGGAGGGCGTGGATATGTCCTGCGGGTAAATAGCTGCGCCGATGGTTTCTA
CAAAGATCGTTATGTTTATCGGCACTTTGCATCCGCCGCGCTCCCGATTCCGGAAGTGCTTGACATTGGG
GAGTTCAGCGAGAGCCTGACCTATTGCATCTCCCGCCGTGCACAGGGTGTCACGTTGCAAGACCTGCCTG
AAACCGAACTGCCCGCTGTTCTGCAGCCGGTCGCGGAGGCAATGGATGCCATCGCTGCCGCCGATCTTAG
CCAGACGAGCGGGTTCGGCCCATTCGGACCGCAAGGAATCGGTCAATACACTACATGGCGTGATTTCATA
TGCGCGATTGCTGATCCCCATGTGTATCACTGGCAAACTGTGATGGACGACACCGTCAGTGCGTCCGTCG
CGCAGGCTCTCGATGAGCTGATGCTTTGGGCCGAGGACTGCCCCGAAGTCCGGCACCTCGTGCACGCGGA
TTTCGGCTCCAACAATGTCCTGACGGACAATGGCCGCATAACAGCGGTCATTGACTGGAGCGAGGCGATG
TTCGGGGATTCCCAATACGAGGTCGCCAACATCTTCTTCTGGAGGCCGTGGTTGGCTTGTATGGAGCAGC
AGACGCGCTACTTCGAGCGGAGGCATCCGGAGCTTGCAGGATCGCCCCGGCTCCGGGCGTATATGCTCCG
CATTGGTCTTGACCAACTCTATCAGAGCTTGGTTGACGGCAATTTCGATGATGCAGCTTGGGCGCAGGGT
CGATGCGACGCAATCGTCCGATCCGGAGCCGGGACTGTCGGGCGTACACAAATCGCCCGCAGAAGCGCCG
CCGTCTGGACCGATGGCTGTGTAGAAGTACTCGCCGATAGTGGAAACCGACGCCCCAGCACTCGTCCGAG
GGCAAAGGAATAAGCTAGTATGTAAGCCTAGTCTTAGATAATAAAATCGCTATCCATCGAAGATGGATGT
GTGTTGGTTTTTTGTGTGTGTAACGCTAGGCGCGCCTGGTGTACCGAGAACGATCCTCTCAGTGCGAGTC
TCGACGATCCATATCGTTGCTTGGCAGTCAGCCAGTCGGAATCCAGCTTGGGACCCAGGAAGTCCAATCG
TCAGATATTGTACTCAAGCCTGGTCACGGCAGCGTACCGATCTGTTTAAACCTAGATATTGATAGTCTGA
TCGGTCAACGTATAATCGAGTCCTAGCTTTTGCAAACATCTATCAAGAGACAGGATCAGCAGGAGGCTTT
CGCATGAGTATTCAACATTTCCGTGTCGCCCTTATTCCCTTTTTTGCGGCATTTTGCCTTCCTGTTTTTG
CTCACCCAGAAACGCTGGTGAAAGTAAAAGATGCTGAAGATCAGTTGGGTGCGCGAGTGGGTTACATCGA
ACTGGATCTCAACAGCGGTAAGATCCTTGAGAGTTTTCGCCCCGAAGAACGCTTTCCAATGATGAGCACT
TTTAAAGTTCTGCTATGTGGCGCGGTATTATCCCGTATTGACGCCGGGCAAGAGCAACTCGGTCGCCGCA
TACACTATTCTCAGAATGACTTGGTTGAGTATTCACCAGTCACAGAAAAGCATCTTACGGATGGCATGAC
AGTAAGAGAATTATGCAGTGCTGCCATAACCATGAGTGATAACACTGCGGCCAACTTACTTCTGACAACG
ATTGGAGGACCGAAGGAGCTAACCGCTTTTTTGCACAACATGGGGGATCATGTAACTCGCCTTGATCGTT
GGGAACCGGAGCTGAATGAAGCCATACCAAACGACGAGCGTGACACCACGATGCCTGTAGCAATGGCAAC
AACCTTGCGTAAACTATTAACTGGCGAACTACTTACTCTAGCTTCCCGGCAACAGTTGATAGACTGGATG
GAGGCGGATAAAGTTGCAGGACCACTTCTGCGCTCGGCCCTTCCGGCTGGCTGGTTTATTGCTGATAAAT
CTGGAGCCGGTGAGCGTGGGTCTCGCGGTATCATTGCAGCACTGGGGCCAGATGGTAAGCCCTCCCGTAT
CGTAGTTATCTACACGACGGGGAGTCAGGCAACTATGGATGAACGAAATAGACAGATCGCTGAGATAGGT
GCCTCACTGATTAAGCATTGGTAACCGATTCTAGGTGCATTGGCGCAGAAAAAAATGCCTGATGCGACGC
TGCGCGTCTTATACTCCCACATATGCCAGATTCAGCAACGGATACGGCTTCCCCAACTTGCCCACTTCCA
TACGTGTCCTCCTTACCAGAAATTTATCCTTAAGATCGTTTAAACTCGACTCTGGCTCTATCGAATCTCC
GTCGTTTCGAGCTTACGCGAACAGCCGTGGCGCTCATTTGCTCGTCGGGCATCGAATCTCGTCAGCTATC
GTCAGCTTACCTTTTTGGCAGCGATCGCGGCTCCCGACATCTTGGACCATTAGCTCCACAGGTATCTTCT
TCCCTCTAGTGGTCATAACAGCAGCTTCAGCTACCTCTCAATTCAAAAAACCCCTCAAGACCCGTTTAGA
GGCCCCAAGGGGTTATGCTATCAATCGTTGCGTTACACACACAAAAAACCAACACACATCCATCTTCGAT
GGATAGCGATTTTATTATCTAACTGCTGATCGAGTGTAGCCAGATCTAGTAATCAATTACGGGGTCATTA
GTTCATAGCCCATATATGGAGTTCCGCGTTACATAACTTACGGTAAATGGCCCGCCTGGCTGACCGCCCA
ACGACCCCCGCCCATTGACGTCAATAATGACGTATGTTCCCATAGTAACGCCAATAGGGACTTTCCATTG
ACGTCAATGGGTGGAGTATTTACGGTAAACTGCCCACTTGGCAGTACATCAAGTGTATCATATGCCAAGT
ACGCCCCCTATTGACGTCAATGACGGTAAATGGCCCGCCTGGCATTATGCCCAGTACATGACCTTATGGG
ACTTTCCTACTTGGCAGTACATCTACGTATTAGTCATCGCTATTACCATGCTGATGCGGTTTTGGCAGTA
CATCAATGGGCGTGGATAGCGGTTTGACTCACGGGGATTTCCAAGTCTCCACCCCATTGACGTCAATGGG
AGTTTGTTTTGGCACCAAAATCAACGGGACTTTCCAAAATGTCGTAACAACTCCGCCCCATTGACGCAAA
TGGGCGGTAGGCGTGTACGGTGGGAGGTCTATATAAGCAGAGCTGGTTTAGTGAACCGTCAGATCAGATC
TTTGTCGATCCTACCATCCACTCGACACACCCGCCAGCGGCCGC
